Addgene plasmid #71040: pFOSGE_COF3B07
Purpose: Gateway entry clone
Depositing lab: Alexander Stark. Depositing organization: Research Institute of Molecular Pathology (IMP). Publication: Transcriptional regulators form diverse groups with context-dependent regulatory functions. Stampfel G, Kazmar T, Frank O, Wienerroither S, Reiter F, Stark A. Nature. 2015 Nov 9. doi: 10.1038/nature15545. PubMed 26550828.
Backbone
  Vector backbone: pDONR221
  Backbone manufacturer: Invitrogen
  Backbone size w/o insert (bp): 4762
  Vector type: Gateway entry vector
Growth in bacteria
  Bacterial resistance: Kanamycin, 50 μg/mL
  Growth temperature: 37°C
  Growth strain: DH5alpha
  Copy number: High Copy
Gene/Insert
  Gene/Insert name: CoRest (alt names: FBgn0261573; CG32534, FBtr0302862)
  Species: D. melanogaster (fly)
  Insert size (bp): 1770
  Entrez Gene: CoRest (a.k.a. BcDNA:GH01486, BcDNA:LD11215, CG32535, CG33525, CG3878, CoREST, dCoREST, Dmel\CG33525, i169)
  Cloning method: Gateway Cloning
  Sequencing primers: 5′ M13-F20; 3′ M13R
Terms and licenses: Academic/Nonprofit Terms; Industry Terms: Not Available to Industry
How to cite: pFOSGE_COF3B07 was a gift from Alexander Stark (Addgene plasmid # 71040 ; http://n2t.net/addgene:71040 ; RRID:Addgene_71040)
