[The description below was written by a language model from this plasmid's Addgene catalogue record.]
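Description:
pFOSGE_COF3B07 is a Gateway entry clone built on the commercial pDONR221 donor backbone and carrying the Drosophila melanogaster CoRest coding region, an insert of about 1.8 kb corresponding to a specific annotated transcript of the gene. CoRest is the fly homologue of the CoREST transcriptional corepressor. The plasmid is maintained in standard E. coli cloning strains as a high-copy plasmid and is selected with kanamycin. It was made by Gateway recombination. In the pDONR221 system, this normally means a BP reaction that replaces the donor vector's counter-selectable cassette with the gene of interest, leaving the insert flanked by attL sites. No feature table is supplied, however, so the exact site configuration, the boundaries of the open reading frame and whether a stop codon is present are not stated. M13 forward and reverse primer sites flank the insert and allow it to be verified by sequencing.

As an entry clone, the plasmid has no promoter intended to drive expression of the insert, and the record lists no tags or reporters. Its role is to act as a shuttle: an LR recombination reaction can move the CoRest sequence into any compatible destination vector, which then supplies the promoter, fusion partners and host-specific elements. The associated publication is a systematic study of how transcriptional regulators function in different regulatory contexts, and the clone's name suggests it is one member of a larger arrayed collection of cofactor clones, though the record does not say so. It suits researchers who want a ready-made source of fly CoRest for building expression or fusion constructs.
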