>Addgene plasmid #71040 | pFOSGE_COF3B07 | depositor partial sequence | sequence record 126982 | insert
ATGGTGTTGGCGGAGCGCAACACCACGGATGTGGTGCGCAACGGGCGCCGTTCGCGCGGCCCCAGTCCCA
ATACGCACACCACGGGCGGCGTCACCAACAGCGCCAGCCTCGTGGGCAGCGGCAACAACAGCGGCCACTC
CGGGAACGCCAATGCGAACGAGAAGACCACCACAGCTGTGCCAGGTGCAGGCACGCCGGAGAGCTCCGAC
GACGACAACTCCACCAAACGGAACGGCAAGAGCAAGGCCAAGCAGTCTGAGTACGAAGAGAAAATCCGCG
TTGGACGCGACTACCAGGCGGTTTGTCCGCCGCTCGTTCCGGAAGCGGAGCGCCGCCCGGAACAAATGAA
CGAACGCGCCCTCCTCGTATGGTCGCCCACCAAGGAGATTCCTGATCTGAAATTGGAGGAGTACATTTCG
GTGGCCAAGGAAAAGTACGGCTACAACGGCGAACAGGCATTGGGCATGCTGTTCTGGCACAAACACGATC
TGGAGCGTGCCGTAATGGACCTGGCCAACTTCACGCCCTTCCCGGACGAGTGGACCATCGAGGACAAGGT
GCTGTTCGAACAGGCCTTCCAGTTCCACGGGAAGAGCTTCCACCGCATCCGCCAGATGCTGCCAGACAAA
TCCATAGCCAGTTTGGTCAAGTACTACTACTCGTGGAAGAAGACGCGTCACCGCAGCAGCGCCATGGATC
GCCAAGAAAAGGCCATCAAGGCGGTGGTCAAGGATGGCTCCGAGAACGGCAGCGAGGTGGGCAGCAACGA
GGAGTCTGATAACGATGACAAGATACAGAAGAATAGGCAAGTAATGGAGCAGCTAGACAAGGAGTGCGAA
ACCATCAATGTGGATGATGTGCTTTCCAAGCCGGCGGCAGCCAACACCGAATCTGCCCAGCCACGCATCT
CTGCCCGTTGGCTGCCGGATGAGATCCAAGTGGCATTGCTCGCGATCCGCGAGTATGGAAAAAACTTTCC
TACGATTGCCAAGGTGGTGGCCACCAAAACGGAGGCGCACGTGCGCACCTTTTACTTAAACAATCGGCGC
CGCTACAATCTCGACCAGATCGTAAAGGAGTACGAGGCTGGCAAGTCCGAGGAGTCGGGCGCAGAGGAGC
AGACCGAGCCTGCTGTCGACGCAGCCGCGGCTGGCGCCGCAACAGCATCTGCGCCCAGCGCGGCTGATTC
TACATCCGCCGCGAGCGCGACAGCAGACAGGAAACAGTCCACCGAAAACAGCAACAACGGAGTTGAGACC
ATGCAGGAATCGTTGCCCAAGAAGGAGGACCCAAAGAAGCCGGAGCTGGCAGCGGCTGTGCTCAAGATTG
GCGTGGCCGAGGCAGCGGATACCGTGGCCACTGTGGCATCCAGCACAGCCTCTGGCGTCATCGGTGCCGC
CACCTCCGCCAGCAAGCCCAGCACCAGTGCTACAATCACCATTATAGATGAGTCTGACACGGCCACGAAC
TCGAGCAGCGACGTTGTGACCACTGGACTTGCCACAGCCACCGGCTCGTCCGCACTGTCCAGCACAACTA
GTGCGCCCGCATCCAAAACGCAGACCAGCAGCGAGGAGTTGTCCGCTCAGAAATCCAATCCCGCGAGCGG
GATCGCAGCCATAGGTGCTGCAACGGGCAGTGGCCAGACTGCCAACAGCTCTGGCAGCAAGCGGGATAGC
TCTGTATTGCCCGTCGCCGAGCAGCCGCCGGCGAAGAAAATCGCGCTCAGCACCGGAGGCGGAAGCAGCG
TCGCAGAGTTCCTGGCCAAC
