>Addgene plasmid #71040 | pFOSGE_COF3B07 | addgene partial sequence | sequence record 131548 | M13-F20 5'-TGTAAAACGACGGCCAGT-3'
TAGTGACCTGTTCGTTGCAACAAATTGATGAGCAATGCTTTTTTATCATGCCAACTTTGTACAAAAAAGC
AGGCTTCATGGTGTTGGCGGAGCGCAACACCACGGATGTGGTGCGCAACGGGCGCCGTTCGCGCGGCCCC
AGTCCCAATACGCACACCACGGGCGGCGTCACCAACAGCGCCAGCCTCGTGGGCAGCGGCAACAACAGCG
GCCACTCCGGGAACGCCAATGCGAACGAGAAGACCACCACAGCTGTGCCAGGTGCAGGCACGCCGGAGAG
CTCCGACGACGACAACTCCACCAAACGGAACGGCAAGAGCAAGGCCAAGCAGTCTGAGTACGAAGAGAAA
ATCCGCGTTGGACGCGACTACCAGGCGGTTTGTCCGCCGCTCGTTCCGGAAGCGGAGCGCCGCCCGGAAC
AAATGAACGAACGCGCCCTCCTCGTATGGTCGCCCACCAAGGAGATTCCTGATCTGAAATTGGAGGAGTA
CATTTCGGTGGCCAAGGAAAAGTACGGCTACAACGGCGAACAGGCATTGGGCATGCTGTTCTGGCACAAA
CACGATCTGGAGCGTGCCGTAATGGACCTGGCCAACTTCACGCCCTTCCCGGACGAGTGGACCATCGAGG
ACAAGGTGCTGTTCGAACAGGCCTTCCAGTTCCACGGGAAGAGCTTCCACCGCATCCGCCAGATGCTGCC
AGACAAATCCATAGCCAGTTTGGTCAAGTACTACTACTCGTGGAAGAAGACGCGTCACCGCAGCAGCGCC
