>Addgene plasmid #71040 | pFOSGE_COF3B07 | addgene partial sequence | sequence record 131549 | M13-Rev 5'-CAGGAAACAGCTATGACC-3'
ATAATGATTTTATTTTGACTGATAGTGACCTGTTCGTTGCAACAAATTGATAAGCAATGCTTTCTTATAA
TGCCAACTTTGTACAAGAAAGCTGGGTCGTTGGCCAGGAACTCTGCGACGCTGCTTCCGCCTCCGGTGCT
GAGCGCGATTTTCTTCGCCGGCGGCTGCTCGGCGACGGGCAATACAGAGCTATCCCGCTTGCTGCCAGAG
CTGTTGGCAGTCTGGCCACTGCCCGTTGCAGCACCTATGGCTGCGATCCCGCTCGCGGGATTGGATTTCT
GAGCGGACAACTCCTCGCTGCTGGTCTGCGTTTTGGATGCGGGCGCACTAGTTGTGCTGGACAGTGCGGA
CGAGCCGGTGGCTGTGGCAAGTCCAGTGGTCACAACGTCGCTGCTCGAGTTCGTGGCCGTGTCAGACTCA
TCTATAATGGTGATTGTAGCACTGGTGCTGGGCTTGCTGGCGGAGGTGGCGGCACCGATGACGCCAGAGG
CTGTGCTGGATGCCACAGTGGCCACGGTATCCGCTGCCTCGGCCACGCCAATCTTGAGCACAGCCGCTGC
CAGCTCCGGCTTCTTTGGGTCCTCCTTCTTGGGCAACGATTCCTGCATGGTCTCAACTCCGTTGTTGCTG
TTTTCGGTGGACTGTTTCCTGTCTGCTGTCGCGCTCGCGGCGGATGTAGAATCAGCCGCGCTGGGCGCAG
ATGCTGTTGCGGCGCCAGCC
